Addgene plasmid #129569: pGEX-4T-1-3xMyc
Purpose: (Empty Backbone) Empty backbone for Myc Tag
Depositing lab: Kevin Janes. Depositing organization: University of Virginia. Publication: An ultrasensitive fiveplex activity assay for cellular kinases. Smolko CM, Janes KA. Sci Rep. 2019 Dec 19;9(1):19409. doi: 10.1038/s41598-019-55998-8. PubMed 31857650.
Backbone
  Vector backbone: pGEX-4T1
  Backbone manufacturer: Amersham
  Backbone size (bp): 4969
  Modifications to backbone: 3xMyc tag inserted at BamHI site of pGEX-4T-1, regenerating the BamHI site downstream of 3xMyc, with a unique HindIII site added between the BamHI and EcoRI sites of pGEX-4T-1.
  Vector type: Bacterial Expression
Growth in bacteria
  Bacterial resistance: Ampicillin, 100 μg/mL
  Growth temperature: 37°C
  Growth strain: DH5alpha
  Copy number: Low Copy
Gene/Insert
  Cloning method: Restriction Enzyme
  Sequencing primers: 5′ 5GEX; 3′ 3GEX
Terms and licenses: Academic/Nonprofit Terms; Industry Terms: Not Available to Industry
Depositor comments: Depositor uses BL21 for protein production.
How to cite: pGEX-4T-1-3xMyc was a gift from Kevin Janes (Addgene plasmid # 129569 ; http://n2t.net/addgene:129569 ; RRID:Addgene_129569)
