[The description below was written by a language model from this plasmid's Addgene catalogue record and pLannotate feature annotations shown in this document.]
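Description:
pGEX-4T-1-3xMyc is an empty bacterial expression backbone derived from the commercial pGEX-4T-1 vector and modified so that proteins cloned into it are produced in E. coli as GST fusions carrying a triple Myc epitope. The sequenced plasmid is about 5.1 kb. It replicates from a ColE1/pBR322-type origin and is selected with ampicillin through the bla (AmpR) gene and its own promoter. The catalogue lists it as low copy, although the automated annotation describes the origin generically as high-copy, and only small fragments of rop and the bom region are detected.

Expression is driven by the tac promoter, a strong trp/lac hybrid, followed by a lac operator. The plasmid also carries lacI with its promoter, so the repressor is supplied in cis and transcription is held off until it is induced with IPTG. Downstream lies the Schistosoma japonicum glutathione S-transferase coding sequence, which provides a handle for glutathione affinity purification, followed by the 3xMyc tag; the feature table detects only a fragment of this tag. According to the record, the tag was inserted at the BamHI site of pGEX-4T-1. This regenerated BamHI downstream of the tag and added a unique HindIII site between BamHI and EcoRI, so inserts are placed by restriction cloning after GST-3xMyc. Residual lac promoter/operator and lacZα sequences and a yciV fragment are backbone remnants.

No insert is present. The depositor notes using BL21 for protein production, and the associated publication concerns a multiplexed cellular kinase activity assay. This suggests the vector is used to make epitope-tagged recombinant proteins for such assays, though the record does not specify this.
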