Features (pLannotate 1.2.2; 17 found; start..end, strand, type, name):
    495..516     +  protein_bind   CAP binding site: CAP binding activates transcription in the presence of cAMP. E. coli catabolite activator protein
    531..561     +  promoter       lac promoter: promoter for the E. coli lac operon
    569..585     +  protein_bind   lac operator: The lac repressor binds to the lac operator to inhibit transcription in E. coli. This inhibition can be relieved by adding lactose or isopropyl-β-D-thiogalactopyranoside (IPTG). lac repressor encoded by lacI
    605..778     +  CDS            lacZα: LacZα fragment of β-galactosidase; lacZ fragment
   1042..1158    -  CDS            yciV (fragment): RNAAM_ECOLI - Also known as trpH From Escherichia coli (strain K12).
   1234..1262    +  promoter       tac promoter: strong E. coli promoter; hybrid between the trp and lac UV5 promoters
   1270..1286    +  protein_bind   lac operator: The lac repressor binds to the lac operator to inhibit transcription in E. coli. This inhibition can be relieved by adding lactose or isopropyl-β-D-thiogalactopyranoside (IPTG). lac repressor encoded by lacI
   1309..1962    +  CDS            GST26_SCHJA: Experimental evidence at protein level: Swiss-Prot protein existence level 1. GST isoenzymes appear to play a central role in the parasite detoxification system. Other functions are also suspected including a role in increasing the solubility of haematin in the parasite gut. From Schistosoma japonicum (Blood fluke).
   2050..2079    +  CDS            3xMyc (fragment): 3 tandem Myc epitope tags
   2139..2178    +  CDS            rop (fragment): Rop protein, which maintains plasmids at low copy number; rop
   2280..2320    +  misc_feature   bom (fragment): basis of mobility region from pBR322
   2425..2529    +  promoter       AmpR promoter: bla
   2530..3390    +  CDS            AmpR: β-lactamase; bla; confers resistance to ampicillin, carbenicillin, and related antibiotics
   3561..4149    +  rep_origin     ori: high-copy-number ColE1/pMB1/pBR322/pUC origin of replication
   4335..4386    -  misc_feature   bom (fragment): basis of mobility region from pBR322
   4393..4470    +  promoter       lacI promoter: lacI
   4471..482     +  CDS            lacI (across the origin): lac repressor; lacI; The lac repressor binds to the lac operator to inhibit transcription in E. coli. This inhibition can be relieved by adding lactose or isopropyl-β-D-thiogalactopyranoside (IPTG).
>Addgene plasmid #129569 | pGEX-4T-1-3xMyc | addgene full sequence | sequence record 256100 | Addgene NGS Result
GGCATAAATATCTCACTCGCAATCAAATTCAGCCGATAGCGGAACGGGAAGGCGACTGGAGTGCCATGTC
CGGTTTTCAACAAACCATGCAAATGCTGAATGAGGGCATCGTTCCCACTGCGATGCTGGTTGCCAACGAT
CAGATGGCGCTGGGCGCAATGCGCGCCATTACCGAGTCCGGGCTGCGCGTTGGTGCGGATATCTCGGTAG
TGGGATACGACGATACCGAAGACAGCTCATGTTATATCCCGCCGTTAACCACCATCAAACAGGATTTTCG
CCTGCTGGGGCAAACCAGCGTGGACCGCTTGCTGCAACTCTCTCAGGGCCAGGCGGTGAAGGGCAATCAG
CTGTTGCCCGTCTCACTGGTGAAAAGAAAAACCACCCTGGCGCCCAATACGCAAACCGCCTCTCCCCGCG
CGTTGGCCGATTCATTAATGCAGCTGGCACGACAGGTTTCCCGACTGGAAAGCGGGCAGTGAGCGCAACG
CAATTAATGTAAGTTAGCTCACTCATTAGGCACCCCAGGCTTTACACTTTATGCTTCCGGCTCGTATGTT
GTGTGGAATTGTGAGCGGATAACAATTTCACACAGGAAACAGCTATGACCATGATTACGGATTCACTGGC
CGTCGTTTTACAACGTCGTGACTGGGAAAACCCTGGCGTTACCCAACTTAATCGCCTTGCAGCACATCCC
CCTTTCGCCAGCTGGCGTAATAGCGAAGAGGCCCGCACCGATCGCCCTTCCCAACAGTTGCGCAGCCTGA
ATGGCGAATGGCGCTTTGCCTGGTTTCCGGCACCAGAAGCGGTGCCGGAAAGCTGGCTGGAGTGCGATCT
TCCTGAGGCCGATACTGTCGTCGTCCCCTCAAACTGGCAGATGCACGGTTACGATGCGCCCATCTACACC
AACGTGACCTATCCCATTACGGTCAATCCGCCGTTTGTTCCCACGGAGAATCCGACGGGTTGTTACTCGC
TCACATTTAATGTTGATGAAAGCTGGCTACAGGAAGGCCAGACGCGAATTATTTTTGATGGCGTTGGAAT
TAGCTTATCGACTGCACGGTGCACCAATGCTTCTGGCGTCAGGCAGCCATCGGAAGCTGTGGTATGGCTG
TGCAGGTCGTAAATCACTGCATAATTCGTGTCGCTCAAGGCGCACTCCCGTTCTGGATAATGTTTTTTGC
GCCGACATCATAACGGTTCTGGCAAATATTCTGAAATGAGCTGTTGACAATTAATCATCGGCTCGTATAA
TGTGTGGAATTGTGAGCGGATAACAATTTCACACAGGAAACAGTATTCATGTCCCCTATACTAGGTTATT
GGAAAATTAAGGGCCTTGTGCAACCCACTCGACTTCTTTTGGAATATCTTGAAGAAAAATATGAAGAGCA
TTTGTATGAGCGCGATGAAGGTGATAAATGGCGAAACAAAAAGTTTGAATTGGGTTTGGAGTTTCCCAAT
CTTCCTTATTATATTGATGGTGATGTTAAATTAACACAGTCTATGGCCATCATACGTTATATAGCTGACA
AGCACAACATGTTGGGTGGTTGTCCAAAAGAGCGTGCAGAGATTTCAATGCTTGAAGGAGCGGTTTTGGA
TATTAGATACGGTGTTTCGAGAATTGCATATAGTAAAGACTTTGAAACTCTCAAAGTTGATTTTCTTAGC
AAGCTACCTGAAATGCTGAAAATGTTCGAAGATCGTTTATGTCATAAAACATATTTAAATGGTGATCATG
TAACCCATCCTGACTTCATGTTGTATGACGCTCTTGATGTTGTTTTATACATGGACCCAATGTGCCTGGA
TGCGTTCCCAAAATTAGTTTGTTTTAAAAAACGTATTGAAGCTATCCCACAAATTGATAAGTACTTGAAA
TCCAGCAAGTATATAGCATGGCCTTTGCAGGGCTGGCAAGCCACGTTTGGTGGTGGCGACCATCCTCCAA
AATCGGATCTGGTTCCGCGTGGATCTATGGAGCAGAAACTCATCTCTGAAGAGGATCTGGAGCAGAAACT
CATCTCTGAAGAGGATCTGGAGCAGAAACTCATCTCTGAAGAGGATCTGAAGCTTGGATCCGAATTCCCG
GGTCGACTCGAGCGGCCGCATCGTGACTGACTGACGATCTGCCTCGCGCGTTTCGGTGATGACGGTGAAA
ACCTCTGACACATGCAGCTCCCGGAGACGGTCACAGCTTGTCTGTAAGCGGATGCCGGGAGCAGACAAGC
CCGTCAGGGCGCGTCAGCGGGTGTTGGCGGGTGTCGGGGCGCAGCCATGACCCAGTCACGTAGCGATAGC
GGAGTGTATAATTCTTGAAGACGAAAGGGCCTCGTGATACGCCTATTTTTATAGGTTAATGTCATGATAA
TAATGGTTTCTTAGACGTCAGGTGGCACTTTTCGGGGAAATGTGCGCGGAACCCCTATTTGTTTATTTTT
CTAAATACATTCAAATATGTATCCGCTCATGAGACAATAACCCTGATAAATGCTTCAATAATATTGAAAA
AGGAAGAGTATGAGTATTCAACATTTCCGTGTCGCCCTTATTCCCTTTTTTGCGGCATTTTGCCTTCCTG
TTTTTGCTCACCCAGAAACGCTGGTGAAAGTAAAAGATGCTGAAGATCAGTTGGGTGCACGAGTGGGTTA
CATCGAACTGGATCTCAACAGCGGTAAGATCCTTGAGAGTTTTCGCCCCGAAGAACGTTTTCCAATGATG
AGCACTTTTAAAGTTCTGCTATGTGGCGCGGTATTATCCCGTGTTGACGCCGGGCAAGAGCAACTCGGTC
GCCGCATACACTATTCTCAGAATGACTTGGTTGAGTACTCACCAGTCACAGAAAAGCATCTTACGGATGG
CATGACAGTAAGAGAATTATGCAGTGCTGCCATAACCATGAGTGATAACACTGCGGCCAACTTACTTCTG
ACAACGATCGGAGGACCGAAGGAGCTAACCGCTTTTTTGCACAACATGGGGGATCATGTAACTCGCCTTG
ATCGTTGGGAACCGGAGCTGAATGAAGCCATACCAAACGACGAGCGTGACACCACGATGCCTGCAGCAAT
GGCAACAACGTTGCGCAAACTATTAACTGGCGAACTACTTACTCTAGCTTCCCGGCAACAATTAATAGAC
TGGATGGAGGCGGATAAAGTTGCAGGACCACTTCTGCGCTCGGCCCTTCCGGCTGGCTGGTTTATTGCTG
ATAAATCTGGAGCCGGTGAGCGTGGGTCTCGCGGTATCATTGCAGCACTGGGGCCAGATGGTAAGCCCTC
CCGTATCGTAGTTATCTACACGACGGGGAGTCAGGCAACTATGGATGAACGAAATAGACAGATCGCTGAG
ATAGGTGCCTCACTGATTAAGCATTGGTAACTGTCAGACCAAGTTTACTCATATATACTTTAGATTGATT
TAAAACTTCATTTTTAATTTAAAAGGATCTAGGTGAAGATCCTTTTTGATAATCTCATGACCAAAATCCC
TTAACGTGAGTTTTCGTTCCACTGAGCGTCAGACCCCGTAGAAAAGATCAAAGGATCTTCTTGAGATCCT
TTTTTTCTGCGCGTAATCTGCTGCTTGCAAACAAAAAAACCACCGCTACCAGCGGTGGTTTGTTTGCCGG
ATCAAGAGCTACCAACTCTTTTTCCGAAGGTAACTGGCTTCAGCAGAGCGCAGATACCAAATACTGTCCT
TCTAGTGTAGCCGTAGTTAGGCCACCACTTCAAGAACTCTGTAGCACCGCCTACATACCTCGCTCTGCTA
ATCCTGTTACCAGTGGCTGCTGCCAGTGGCGATAAGTCGTGTCTTACCGGGTTGGACTCAAGACGATAGT
TACCGGATAAGGCGCAGCGGTCGGGCTGAACGGGGGGTTCGTGCACACAGCCCAGCTTGGAGCGAACGAC
CTACACCGAACTGAGATACCTACAGCGTGAGCTATGAGAAAGCGCCACGCTTCCCGAAGGGAGAAAGGCG
GACAGGTATCCGGTAAGCGGCAGGGTCGGAACAGGAGAGCGCACGAGGGAGCTTCCAGGGGGAAACGCCT
GGTATCTTTATAGTCCTGTCGGGTTTCGCCACCTCTGACTTGAGCGTCGATTTTTGTGATGCTCGTCAGG
GGGGCGGAGCCTATGGAAAAACGCCAGCAACGCGGCCTTTTTACGGTTCCTGGCCTTTTGCTGGCCTTTT
GCTCACATGTTCTTTCCTGCGTTATCCCCTGATTCTGTGGATAACCGTATTACCGCCTTTGAGTGAGCTG
ATACCGCTCGCCGCAGCCGAACGACCGAGCGCAGCGAGTCAGTGAGCGAGGAAGCGGAAGAGCGCCTGAT
GCGGTATTTTCTCCTTACGCATCTGTGCGGTATTTCACACCGCATAAATTCCGACACCATCGAATGGCGC
AAAACCTTTCGCGGTATGGCATGATAGCGCCCGGAAGAGAGTCAATTCAGGGTGGTGAATGTGAAACCAG
TAACGTTATACGATGTCGCAGAGTATGCCGGTGTCTCTTATCAGACCGTTTCCCGCGTGGTGAACCAGGC
CAGCCACGTTTCTGCGAAAACGCGGGAAAAAGTGGAAGCGGCGATGGCGGAGCTGAATTACATTCCCAAC
CGCGTGGCACAACAACTGGCGGGCAAACAGTCGTTGCTGATTGGCGTTGCCACCTCCAGTCTGGCCCTGC
ACGCGCCGTCGCAAATTGTCGCGGCGATTAAATCTCGCGCCGATCAACTGGGTGCCAGCGTGGTGGTGTC
GATGGTAGAACGAAGCGGCGTCGAAGCCTGTAAAGCGGCGGTGCACAATCTTCTCGCGCAACGCGTCAGT
GGGCTGATCATTAACTATCCGCTGGATGACCAGGATGCCATTGCTGTGGAAGCTGCCTGCACTAATGTTC
CGGCGTTATTTCTTGATGTCTCTGACCAGACACCCATCAACAGTATTATTTTCTCCCATGAAGACGGTAC
GCGACTGGGCGTGGAGCATCTGGTCGCATTGGGTCACCAGCAAATCGCGCTGTTAGCGGGCCCATTAAGT
TCTGTCTCGGCGCGTCTGCGTCTGGCTGGCT
